Addgene plasmid #59934: pJA53
Purpose: gRNA for cleavage near sqt-1(e1350) locus in C elegans
Depositing lab: Andrew Fire. Publication: Efficient Marker-Free Recovery of Custom Genetic Modifications with CRISPR/Cas9 in Caenorhabditis elegans. Arribere JA, Bell RT, Fu BX, Artiles KL, Hartman PS, Fire AZ. Genetics. 2014 Aug 26. pii: genetics.114.169730. 10.1534/genetics.114.169730 PubMed 25161212.
Backbone
  Vector backbone: pRB1017
  Vector type: CRISPR
Growth in bacteria
  Bacterial resistance: Kanamycin, 50 μg/mL
  Growth temperature: 37°C
  Growth strain: Top10
  Growth instructions: From depositor: These gRNA vectors tende to concatamerize. They may appear normal by digest or sequencing, but by running undigested vector out on a gel can you determine whether concatamerization has occurred. Note that the catamers may still function normally.
  Copy number: High Copy
Gene/Insert
  Gene/Insert name: sqt-1(e1350) gRNA1
  Species: C. elegans (nematode)
  Insert size (bp): 19
  Promoter: U6
  Cloning method: Restriction Enzyme; 5′ cloning site BsaI (destroyed during cloning); 3′ cloning site BsaI (destroyed during cloning)
  Sequencing primers: 5′ M13 For; 3′ M13 Rev
Terms and licenses: Academic/Nonprofit Terms; Industry Terms: Not Available to Industry
How to cite: pJA53 was a gift from Andrew Fire (Addgene plasmid # 59934)
