[The description below was written by a language model from this plasmid's Addgene catalogue record and pLannotate feature annotations shown in this document.]
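Description:
pJA53 is a small (about 2.5 kb) CRISPR guide RNA expression plasmid for Caenorhabditis elegans, built on the pRB1017 backbone. It is propagated in E. coli from a high-copy ColE1/pUC-type origin and selected with kanamycin through an aph(3')-Ia resistance gene driven by the cat promoter. The bacterial elements are insulated by short transcription terminators (tonB, T7Te and a fragment of T3Te), and only a residual fragment of lacZα remains near the cloning region.

The payload is a single guide RNA cassette. A C. elegans U6 snRNA promoter (from the R07E5.16 gene), which is transcribed by RNA polymerase III, drives a 19-nucleotide targeting sequence fused to the Streptococcus pyogenes Cas9 gRNA scaffold. The spacer was inserted between two BsaI sites in the backbone, both of which were destroyed by the cloning, and it occupies the short gap between the annotated promoter and scaffold. The guide directs Cas9 to cut near the site of the sqt-1(e1350) allele. The plasmid does not encode Cas9, so the nuclease must be supplied from a separate source.

According to the record, the construct comes from work on efficient, marker-free recovery of custom genome modifications with CRISPR/Cas9 in C. elegans, and its purpose is cleavage near the sqt-1(e1350) locus. The depositor notes that gRNA vectors of this family tend to concatemerize. This may not be evident from digestion or sequencing, and the concatemers may still function normally.
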