Features (pLannotate 1.2.2; 9 found; start..end, strand, type, name):
      5..22      -  CDS            lacZα (fragment): LacZα fragment of β-galactosidase; lacZ fragment
    197..546     +  promoter       CeU6 promoter: promoter for the C. elegans R07E5.16 U6 snRNA gene (Dickinson et al., 2013)
    567..642     +  misc_RNA       gRNA scaffold: guide RNA scaffold for the Streptococcus pyogenes CRISPR/Cas9 system
    849..880     +  terminator     tonB terminator: bidirectional E. coli tonB-P14 transcription terminator
    881..983     +  promoter       cat promoter: promoter of the E. coli cat gene encoding chloramphenicol acetyltransferase
    984..1799    +  CDS            KanR: aminoglycoside phosphotransferase; aph(3')-Ia; confers resistance to kanamycin in bacteria or G418 (Geneticin®) in eukaryotes
   1823..1850    +  terminator     T7Te terminator: phage T7 early transcription terminator
   1862..2449    -  rep_origin     ori: high-copy-number ColE1/pMB1/pBR322/pUC origin of replication
   2471..6       -  terminator     T3Te terminator (fragment) (across the origin): phage T3 early transcription terminator
>Addgene plasmid #59934 | pJA53 | depositor full sequence | sequence record 95093 | pJA53 sequence 2484 bps
CCCGTGTAAAACGACGGCCAGTTTATCTAGTCAGCTTGATTCTAGCTGATCGTGGACCGGAAGGTGAGCC
AGTGAGTTGATTGCAGTCCAGTTACGCTGGAGTCTGAGGCTCGTCCTGAATGATATGCGACCGCCGGAGG
GTTGCGTTTGAGACGGGCGACAGATCCAGTCGCGCTGCTCTCGTCGATCCAAGCTTCAAAAAAAACTAGC
AATAAAGGAATAAAAAACTGTACACCTTAAAGGCGCACACTCTGTTTTGCAAATTTTATTTTTAGTTGTG
AATTTTCTGCTGAGACTTGAAAATAGCAACTTTAGTACTACTATAATTTGTCAACCTTTTCAAAAAAAGC
ATGCAATTTTTGAGAAACTCTTATAAAAGCTATTATTAAAAAAACACCTTTTTTCCAAAATTATTCCACA
AAAAATATGTTATGAAATGCCTACACCCTCTCACACACACTCTTTATACTACTCTGTCAAACTCACGAGA
TGTCTGCCGCCTCTTGTGTTGCCCCTATATAAACACCTCCTATTGCGAGATGTCTTGGGTCTCTTCATAT
TGACGAGTTTTAGAGCTAGAAATAGCAAGTTAAAATAAGGCTAGTCCGTTATCAACTTGAAAAAGTGGCA
CCGAGTCGGTGCTTTTTGTGAAATTTGCTAGCGGTGCGAGCGGATCGAGCAGTGTCGATCACTACTGGAC
CGCGAGCTGTGCTGCGACCCGTGATCTTACGGCATTATACGTATGATCGGTCCACGATCAGCTAGATTAT
CTAGTCAGCTTGATGTCATAGCTGTTTCCTGAGGCTCAATACTGACCATTTAAATCATACCTGACCTCCA
TAGCAGAAAGTCAAAAGCCTCCGACCGGAGGCTTTTGACTTGATCGGCACGTAAGAGGTTCCAACTTTCA
CCATAATGAAATAAGATCACTACCGGGCGTATTTTTTGAGTTATCGAGATTTTCAGGAGCTAAGGAAGCT
AAAATGAGCCATATTCAACGGGAAACGTCTTGCTTGAAGCCGCGATTAAATTCCAACATGGATGCTGATT
TATATGGGTATAAATGGGCTCGCGATAATGTCGGGCAATCAGGTGCGACAATCTATCGATTGTATGGGAA
GCCCGATGCGCCAGAGTTGTTTCTGAAACATGGCAAAGGTAGCGTTGCCAATGATGTTACAGATGAGATG
GTCAGGCTAAACTGGCTGACGGAATTTATGCCTCTTCCGACCATCAAGCATTTTATCCGTACTCCTGATG
ATGCATGGTTACTCACCACTGCGATCCCAGGGAAAACAGCATTCCAGGTATTAGAAGAATATCCTGATTC
AGGTGAAAATATTGTTGATGCGCTGGCAGTGTTCCTGCGCCGGTTGCATTCGATTCCTGTTTGTAATTGT
CCTTTTAACGGCGATCGCGTATTTCGTCTCGCTCAGGCGCAATCACGAATGAATAACGGTTTGGTTGGTG
CGAGTGATTTTGATGACGAGCGTAATGGCTGGCCTGTTGAACAAGTCTGGAAAGAAATGCATAAACTCTT
GCCATTCTCACCGGATTCAGTCGTCACTCATGGTGATTTCTCACTTGATAACCTTATTTTTGACGAGGGG
AAATTAATAGGTTGTATTGATGTTGGACGAGTCGGAATCGCAGACCGATACCAGGATCTTGCCATCCTAT
GGAACTGCCTCGGTGAGTTTTCTCCTTCATTACAGAAACGGCTTTTTCAAAAATATGGTATTGATAATCC
TGATATGAATAAATTGCAGTTTCACTTGATGCTCGATGAGTTTTTCTAATGAGGACCTAAATGTAATCAC
CTGGCTCACCTTCGGGTGGGCCTTTCTGCGTTGCTGGCGTTTTTCCATAGGCTCCGCCCCCCTGACGAGC
ATCACAAAAATCGATGCTCAAGTCAGAGGTGGCGAAACCCGACAGGACTATAAAGATACCAGGCGTTTCC
CCCTGGAAGCTCCCTCGTGCGCTCTCCTGTTCCGACCCTGCCGCTTACCGGATACCTGTCCGCCTTTCTC
CCTTCGGGAAGCGTGGCGCTTTCTCATAGCTCACGCTGTAGGTATCTCAGTTCGGTGTAGGTCGTTCGCT
CCAAGCTGGGCTGTGTGCACGAACCCCCCGTTCAGCCCGACCGCTGCGCCTTATCCGGTAACTATCGTCT
TGAGTCCAACCCGGTAAGACACGACTTATCGCCACTGGCAGCAGCCACTGGTAACAGGATTAGCAGAGCG
AGGTATGTAGGCGGTGCTACAGAGTTCTTGAAGTGGTGGCCTAACTACGGCTACACTAGAAGAACAGTAT
TTGGTATCTGCGCTCTGCTGAAGCCAGTTACCTCGGAAAAAGAGTTGGTAGCTCTTGATCCGGCAAACAA
ACCACCGCTGGTAGCGGTGGTTTTTTTGTTTGCAAGCAGCAGATTACGCGCAGAAAAAAAGGATCTCAAG
AAGATCCTTTGATTTTCTACCGAAGAAAGGCCCA
