>Addgene plasmid #59934 | pJA53 | addgene partial sequence | sequence record 97176 | Kan-R 5'-ATCGCGAGCCCATTTATACC-3'
CATGTTGGAATTTAATCGCGGCTTCAAGCAAGACGTTTCCCGTTGAATATGGCTCATTTTAGCTTCCTTA
GCTCCTGAAAATCTCGATAACTCAAAAAATACGCCCGGTAGTGATCTTATTTCATTATGGTGAAAGTTGG
AACCTCTTACGTGCCGATCAAGTCAAAAGCCTCCGGTCGGAGGCTTTTGACTTTCTGCTATGGAGGTCAG
GTATGATTTAAATGGTCAGTATTGAGCCTCAGGAAACAGCTATGACATCAAGCTGACTAGATAATCTAGC
TGATCGTGGACCGATCATACGTATAATGCCGTAAGATCACGGGTCGCAGCACAGCTCGCGGTCCAGTAGT
GATCGACACTGCTCGATCCGCTCGCACCGCTAGCAAATTTCACAAAAAGCACCGACTCGGTGCCACTTTT
TCAAGTTGATAACGGACTAGCCTTATTTTAACTTGCTATTTCTAGCTCTAAAACTCGTCAATATGAAGAG
ACCCAAGACATCTCGCAATAGGAGGTGTTTATATAGGGGCAACACAAGAGGCGGCAGACATCTCGTGAGT
TTGACAGAGTAGTATAAAGAGTGTGTGTGAGAGGGTGTAGGCATTTCATAACATATTTTTTGTGGAATAA
TTTTGGAAAAAAGGTGTTTTTTTAATAATAGCTTTTATAAGAGTTTCTCAAAAATTGCATGCTTTTTTTG
AAAAGGTTGACAAATTATAGTAGTACTAAAGTTGCTATTTTCAAGTCTCAGCAGAAAATTCACAACTAAA
AATAAAATTTGCAAAACAGAGTGTGCGCCTTTAAGGTGTACAGTTTTTTATTCCTTTATTGCTAGTTTTT
TTTGAAGCTTGGATCGACGAGAGCAGCGCGACTGGATCTGTCGCCCGTCTCAAACGCAACCCTCCGGCGG
TCGCATATCATTCAGGACGAGCCTCAGACTCCAGCGTAACTGGACTGCAATCAACTCACTGGCTCACCTT
CCGGTCCACGATCAGCTAGAATCAAGCTGACTAGATAAACTGGCCGTCGTTTTACACGGGTGGGCCTTTC
TTCGGTAGAAAATCAAAGGATCTTCTTGAGATCCTTTT
