>Addgene plasmid #59934 | pJA53 | addgene partial sequence | sequence record 97177 | pBR322ori-3 5'-tttgtttgcaagcagcagat-3'
GATCTCAAGAAGATCCTTTGATTTTCTACCGAAGAAAGGCCCACCCGTGTAAAACGACGGCCAGTTTATC
TAGTCAGCTTGATTCTAGCTGATCGTGGACCGGAAGGTGAGCCAGTGAGTTGATTGCAGTCCAGTTACGC
TGGAGTCTGAGGCTCGTCCTGAATGATATGCGACCGCCGGAGGGTTGCGTTTGAGACGGGCGACAGATCC
AGTCGCGCTGCTCTCGTCGATCCAAGCTTCAAAAAAAACTAGCAATAAAGGAATAAAAAACTGTACACCT
TAAAGGCGCACACTCTGTTTTGCAAATTTTATTTTTAGTTGTGAATTTTCTGCTGAGACTTGAAAATAGC
AACTTTAGTACTACTATAATTTGTCAACCTTTTCAAAAAAAGCATGCAATTTTTGAGAAACTCTTATAAA
AGCTATTATTAAAAAAACACCTTTTTTCCAAAATTATTCCACAAAAAATATGTTATGAAATGCCTACACC
CTCTCACACACACTCTTTATACTACTCTGTCAAACTCACGAGATGTCTGCCGCCTCTTGTGTTGCCCCTA
TATAAACACCTCCTATTGCGAGATGTCTTGGGTCTCTTCATATTGACGAGTTTTAGAGCTAGAAATAGCA
AGTTAAAATAAGGCTAGTCCGTTATCAACTTGAAAAAGTGGCACCGAGTCGGTGCTTTTTGTGAAATTTG
CTAGCGGTGCGAGCGGATCGAGCAGTGTCGATCACTACTGGACCGCGAGCTGTGCTGCGACCCGTGATCT
TACGGCATTATACGTATGATCGGTCCACGATCAGCTAGATTATCTAGTCAGCTTGATGTCATAGCTGTTT
CCTGAGGCTCAATACTGACCATTTAAATCATACCTGACCTCCATAGCAGAAAGTCAAAAGCCTCCGACCG
GAGGCTTTTGACTTGATCGGCACGTAAGAGGTTCCAACTTTCACCATAATGAAATAAGATCACTACCGGG
CGTATTTTTTGAGTTATCGAGATTTTCAGGAGCTAAGGAAGCTAAAATGAGCCATATTCAACGGGAAACG
TCTTGCTTGAAGCCGCGATTAAATTCCAACATGGATGCTGATTTA
